>Addgene plasmid #122228 | PCDHGC5 sh1 3m shRNA | addgene full sequence | sequence record 237761 | Addgene NGS Result
AAATTGTAAGCGTTAATATTTTGTTAAAATTCGCGTTAAATTTTTGTTAAATCAGCTCATTTTTTAACCA
ATAGGCCGAAATCGGCAAAATCCCTTATAAATCAAAAGAATAGACCGAGATAGGGT
[37 nt withheld, positions 127-163]
AAAGAACGTGGACTCCAACGTCAAAGG
[49 nt withheld, positions 191-239]
T
[91 nt withheld, positions 241-331]
G
[124 nt withheld, positions 333-456]
CCCATTCGCCATTCAGGCTGCGCAACTGTTGGGAAGGGCGATCGGTGCGGGCCTCTTCGCTATTACGCCA
GTCGACAGCCTGCAGGAATGGCCGGCCATCTTAATTAAGAAATTTAAATATGTTTAAACATAGGGCCCAA
TGGCGCGCCAAGGCCATCTAGGCCAAGCTTATCCGACGCCGCCATCTCTAGGCCCGCGCCGGCCCCCTCG
CACAGACTTGTGGGAGAAGCTCGGCTACTCCCCTGCCCCGGTTAATTTGCATATAATATTTCCTAGTAAC
TATAGAGGCTTAATGTGCGATAAAAGACAGATAATCTGTTCTTTTTAATACTAGCTACATTTTACATGAT
AGGCTTGGATTTCTATAAGAGATACAAATACTAAATTATTATTTTAAAAAACAGCACAAAAGGAAACTCA
CCCTAACTGTAAAGTAATTGTGTGTTTTGAGACTATAAATATCCCTTGGAGAAAAGCCTTGTTTGTCTTC
ACTGCTTAAGCTGGATACAATCCAGCTTATGCAGTGAAGATTTTTCTAGATAATACGTAGATCCAGACAT
GATAAGATACATTGATGAGTTTGGACAAACCACAACTAGAATGCAGTGAAAAAAATGCTTTATTTGTGAA
ATTTGTGATGCTATTGCTTTATTTGTAACCATTATAAGCTGCAATAAACAAGTTAACAACAACAATTGCA
TTCATTTTATGTTTCAGGTTCAGGGGGAGGTGTGGGAGGTTTTTTAATTCTTGCGGCCGCGGCGGTACCC
AGCTTTTGTTCCCTTTAGTGAGGGTTAATTGCGCGCTTGGCGTAATCATGGTCATAGCTGTTTCCTGTGT
GAAATTGTTATCCGCTCACAATTCCACACAACATACGAGCCGGGAGCATAAAGTGTAAAGCCTGGGGTGC
CTAATGAGTGAGCTAACTCACATTAATTGCGTTGCGCTCACTGCCCGCTTTCCAGTCGGGAAACCTGTCG
TGCCAGCTGCATTAATGAATCGGCCAACGCGCGGGGAGAGGCGGTTTGCGTATTGGGCGCTCTTCCGCTT
CCTCGCTCACTGACTCGCTGCGCTCGGTCGTTCGGCTGCGGCGAGCGGTATCAGCTCACTCAAAGGCGGT
AATACGGTTATCCACAGAATCAGGGGATAACGCAGGAAAGAACATGTGAGCAAAAGGCCAGCAAAAGGCC
AGGAACCGTAAAAAGGCCGCGTTGCTGGCGTTTTTCCATAGGCTCCGCCCCCCTGACGAGCATCACAAAA
ATCGACGCTCAAGTCAGAGGTGGCGAAACCCGACAGGACTATAAAGATACCAGGCGTTTCCCCCTGGAAG
CTCCCTCGTGCGCTCTCCTGTTCCGACCCTGCCGCTTACCGGATACCTGTCCGCCTTTCTCCCTTCGGGA
AGCGTGGCGCTTTCTCATAGCTCACGCTGTAGGTATCTCAGTTCGGTGTAGGTCGTTCGCTCCAAGCTGG
GCTGTGTGCACGAACCCCCCGTTCAGCCCGACCGCTGCGCCTTATCCGGTAACTATCGTCTTGAGTCCAA
CCCGGTAAGACACGACTTATCGCCACTGGCAGCAGCCACTGGTAACAGGATTAGCAGAGCGAGGTATGTA
GGCGGTGCTACAGAGTTCTTGAAGTGGTGGCCTAACTACGGCTACACTAGAAGAACAGTATTTGGTATCT
GCGCTCTGCTGAAGCCAGTTACCTTCGGAAAAAGAGTTGGTAGCTCTTGATCCGGCAAACAAACCACCGC
TGGTAGCGGTGGTTTTTTTGTTTGCAAGCAGCAGATTACGCGCAGAAAAAAAGGATCTCAAGAAGATCCT
TTGATCTTTTCTACGGGGTCTGACGCTCAGTGGAACGAAAACTCACGTTAAGGGATTTTGGTCATGAGAT
TATCAAAAAGGATCTTCACCTAGATCCTTTTAAATTAAAAATGAAGTTTTAAATCAATCTAAAGTATATA
TGAGTAAACTTGGTCTGACAGTTACCAATGCTTAATCAGTGAGGCACCTATCTCAGCGATCTGTCTATTT
CGTTCATCCATAGTTGCCTGACTCCCCGTCGTGTAGATAACTACGATACGGGAGGGCTTACCATCTGGCC
CCAGTGCTGCAATGATACCGCGAGACCCACGCTCACCGGCTCCAGATTTATCAGCAATAAACCAGCCAGC
CGGAAGGGCCGAGCGCAGAAGTGGTCCTGCAACTTTATCCGCCTCCATCCAGTCTATTAATTGTTGCCGG
GAAGCTAGAGTAAGTAGTTCGCCAGTTAATAGTTTGCGCAACGTTGTTGCCATTGCTACAGGCATCGTGG
TGTCACGCTCGTCGTTTGGTATGGCTTCATTCAGCTCCGGTTCCCAACGATCAAGGCGAGTTACATGATC
CCCCATGTTGTGCAAAAAAGCGGTTAGCTCCTTCGGTCCTCCGATCGTTGTCAGAAGTAAGTTGGCCGCA
GTGTTATCACTCATGGTTATGGCAGCACTGCATAATTCTCTTACTGTCATGCCATCCGTAAGATGCTTTT
CTGTGACTGGTGAGTACTCAACCAAGTCATTCTGAGAATAGTGTATGCGGCGACCGAGTTGCTCTTGCCC
GGCGTCAATACGGGATAATACCGCGCCACATAGCAGAACTTTAAAAGTGCTCATCATTGGAAAACGTTCT
TCGGGGCGAAAACTCTCAAGGATCTTACCGCTGTTGAGATCCAGTTCGATGTAACCCACTCGTGCACCCA
ACTGATCTTCAGCATCTTTTACTTTCACCAGCGTTTCTGGGTGAGCAAAAACAGGAAGGCAAAATGCCGC
AAAAAAGGGAATAAGGGCGACACGGAAATGTTGAATACTCATACTCTTCCTTTTTCAATATTATTGAAGC
ATTTATCAGGGTTATTGTCTCATGAGCGGATACATATTTGAATGTATTTAGAAAAATAAACAAATAGGGG
TTCCGCGCACATTTCCCCGAAAAGTGCCACCT
Features (pLannotate 1.2.2; 12 found; start..end, strand, type, name):
     28..456     -  rep_origin     f1 ori (sequence partly withheld): f1 bacteriophage origin of replication; arrow indicates direction of (+) strand synthesis
    461..527     -  CDS            lacZα (fragment): LacZα fragment of β-galactosidase; lacZ fragment
    627..939     +  promoter       U6 promoter: RNA polymerase III promoter for mouse U6 snRNA (Das et al., 1988)
   1006..1140    -  polyA_signal   SV40 poly(A) signal: SV40 polyadenylation signal
   1238..1256    -  promoter       T3 promoter: promoter for bacteriophage T3 RNA polymerase
   1301..1317    -  protein_bind   lac operator: The lac repressor binds to the lac operator to inhibit transcription in E. coli. This inhibition can be relieved by adding lactose or isopropyl-β-D-thiogalactopyranoside (IPTG). lac repressor encoded by lacI
   1325..1355    -  promoter       lac promoter: promoter for the E. coli lac operon
   1370..1391    -  protein_bind   CAP binding site: CAP binding activates transcription in the presence of cAMP. E. coli catabolite activator protein
   1404..1496    -  CDS            lacI (fragment): lac repressor; lacI; The lac repressor binds to the lac operator to inhibit transcription in E. coli. This inhibition can be relieved by adding lactose or isopropyl-β-D-thiogalactopyranoside (IPTG).
   1679..2267    -  rep_origin     ori: high-copy-number ColE1/pMB1/pBR322/pUC origin of replication
   2438..3298    -  CDS            AmpR: β-lactamase; bla; confers resistance to ampicillin, carbenicillin, and related antibiotics
   3299..3403    -  promoter       AmpR promoter: bla
