[The description below was written by a language model from this plasmid's Addgene catalogue record and pLannotate feature annotations shown in this document.]
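Description:
PCDHGC5 sh1 3m shRNA is a small (about 3.4 kb) RNAi plasmid built on the mU6pro backbone, designed for transient expression of a short hairpin RNA in transfected mammalian cells. It is the negative-control partner of a companion plasmid carrying an shRNA that targets rat protocadherin gamma C5 (Pcdhgc5) mRNA. Here the hairpin carries three point mutations in the targeting sequence, intended to prevent knockdown of the transcript while keeping the rest of the construct the same. The plasmid is maintained in E. coli at high copy through a ColE1/pUC-type origin and selected with ampicillin via the β-lactamase gene and its native promoter. An f1 phage origin is also present, along with remnants of a phagemid-style cloning vector: lacZα and lacI fragments, the lac promoter, operator and CAP site, and a T3 promoter.

The functional cassette is the mouse U6 snRNA promoter, an RNA polymerase III promoter well suited to producing short, defined transcripts such as hairpins. The shRNA oligonucleotide was inserted by restriction cloning between BbsI and XbaI sites. The hairpin itself is not annotated in the feature table, but the short unannotated gap just downstream of the U6 promoter is where it would be expected to sit. An SV40 polyadenylation signal is annotated after this gap on the opposite strand. No fluorescent reporter or mammalian selection marker is annotated, so transfected cells would have to be identified by other means, such as a co-transfected marker. The associated publication concerns the interaction between protocadherin-gamma C5 and GABA-A receptors, and this plasmid serves as the specificity control for knockdown experiments in that context.
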