Addgene plasmid #122228: PCDHGC5 sh1 3m shRNA
Purpose: Negative control shRNA (with 3-point mutations), for plasmid 122227: targeting Protocadherin gamma C5 mRNA.
Depositing lab: Angel de Blas. Depositing organization: University of Connecticut. Publication: Molecular and functional interaction between protocadherin-gammaC5 and GABAA receptors. Li Y, Xiao H, Chiou TT, Jin H, Bonhomme B, Miralles CP, Pinal N, Ali R, Chen WV, Maniatis T, De Blas AL. J Neurosci. 2012 Aug 22;32(34):11780-97. doi: 10.1523/JNEUROSCI.0969-12.2012. PubMed 22915120.
Backbone
  Vector backbone: mU6pro
  Vector type: RNAi
Growth in bacteria
  Bacterial resistance: Ampicillin, 100 μg/mL
  Growth temperature: 37°C
  Growth strain: DH5alpha
  Copy number: High Copy
Gene/Insert
  Gene/Insert name: PCDHGC5 shRNA
  gRNA/shRNA sequence: UCUUCACUGCUUAAGCUGGAU
  Species: R. norvegicus (rat)
  Entrez Gene: Pcdhgc5
  Cloning method: Restriction Enzyme; 5′ cloning site BbsI (unknown if destroyed); 3′ cloning site XbaI (unknown if destroyed)
  Sequencing primers: 5′ unknown
Terms and licenses: Academic/Nonprofit Terms; Industry Terms: Not Available to Industry
Depositor comments: Insert was originally cloned in Angel de Blas's lab.
How to cite: PCDHGC5 sh1 3m shRNA was a gift from Angel de Blas (Addgene plasmid # 122228 ; http://n2t.net/addgene:122228 ; RRID:Addgene_122228)
